Addgene plasmid #14831: pRK5 TGF beta type I receptor Flag
Depositing lab: Rik Derynck. Depositing organization: University of California, San Francisco (UCSF). Publication: Ligand-independent activation of transforming growth factor (TGF) beta signaling pathways by heteromeric cytoplasmic domains of TGF-beta receptors. Feng XH, Derynck R. J Biol Chem. 1996 May 31. 271(22):13123-9. 10.1074/jbc.271.22.13123 PubMed 8662796.
Backbone
  Vector backbone: pRK5 modified with flag
  Backbone manufacturer: Genentech
  Backbone size w/o insert (bp): 4700
  Vector type: Mammalian Expression
Growth in bacteria
  Bacterial resistance: Ampicillin, 100 μg/mL
  Growth temperature: 37°C
  Growth strain: DH5alpha
  Copy number: High Copy
Gene/Insert
  Gene/Insert name: TGF beta type I receptor (alt names: TGFb type I receptor; Tgfbr1; ALK5)
  Species: R. norvegicus (rat)
  Entrez Gene: Tgfbr1 (a.k.a. Alk5, Skr4, Tgfr-1, tbetaR-I)
  Tag / fusion protein: flag (C terminal on backbone)
  Cloning method: Restriction Enzyme; 5′ cloning site EcoRI (not destroyed); 3′ cloning site SalI (not destroyed)
  Sequencing primers: 5′ SP6; 3′ SV40pA-R
Terms and licenses: Academic/Nonprofit Terms; Industry Terms: Not Available to Industry
Depositor comments: See Author's map for more information. A 9bp linker was added directly upstream of the GS domain. The linker encodes the amino acids GSM. The additional sequence does not affect plasmid function.
How to cite: pRK5 TGF beta type I receptor Flag was a gift from Rik Derynck (Addgene plasmid # 14831 ; http://n2t.net/addgene:14831 ; RRID:Addgene_14831)
