[The description below was written by a language model from this plasmid's Addgene catalogue record and pLannotate feature annotations shown in this document.]
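Description:
pRK5 TGF beta type I receptor Flag is a mammalian expression plasmid built on a FLAG-modified version of the pRK5 backbone (about 4.7 kb without insert; the sequenced plasmid is roughly 6.2 kb). In E. coli it is maintained as a high-copy plasmid through a ColE1/pUC-type origin and selected with ampicillin via the β-lactamase gene. An M13 phage origin is also annotated. Small remnants of lac regulatory elements, lacZα, bom, rop and other sequences appear to be backbone fragments rather than functional parts of the design.

The payload is the rat Tgfbr1 coding sequence (also known as ALK5), cloned between EcoRI and SalI sites that remain intact. It is transcribed from the human cytomegalovirus immediate-early enhancer and promoter, with a fragment of CMV intron and an SP6 phage promoter lying between the promoter and the insert. An SV40 polyadenylation signal terminates the transcript. The receptor is fused at its C terminus to a backbone-encoded FLAG epitope, allowing detection or immunoprecipitation with anti-FLAG antibodies. An SV40 enhancer/early promoter region sits downstream of the poly(A) signal; no mammalian selection marker is annotated, which is consistent with transient expression. A short match to an immunoglobulin heavy-chain signal sequence just upstream of the insert is only a fragment, and its significance is unclear from the record.

The depositor notes that a 9 bp linker encoding three residues (GSM) was introduced directly upstream of the GS domain, the juxtamembrane regulatory region of this serine/threonine kinase receptor, and that it does not affect function. The associated publication concerns TGF-β signalling through type I and type II receptor cytoplasmic domains, and the plasmid suits expression of tagged type I receptor in mammalian cells for such signalling and receptor-interaction studies.
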