Features (pLannotate 1.2.2; 22 found; start..end, strand, type, name):
      1..23      +  rep_origin     RSF ori (fragment): Plasmids containing the RSF 1030 origin of replication can be propagated in E. coli cells that contain additional plasmids with compatible origins.
     25..117     +  CDS            lacI (fragment): lac repressor; lacI; The lac repressor binds to the lac operator to inhibit transcription in E. coli. This inhibition can be relieved by adding lactose or isopropyl-β-D-thiogalactopyranoside (IPTG).
    130..151     +  protein_bind   CAP binding site: CAP binding activates transcription in the presence of cAMP. E. coli catabolite activator protein
    166..196     +  promoter       lac promoter: promoter for the E. coli lac operon
    204..220     +  protein_bind   lac operator: The lac repressor binds to the lac operator to inhibit transcription in E. coli. This inhibition can be relieved by adding lactose or isopropyl-β-D-thiogalactopyranoside (IPTG). lac repressor encoded by lacI
    273..652     +  enhancer       CMV enhancer: human cytomegalovirus immediate early enhancer
    653..856     +  promoter       CMV promoter: human cytomegalovirus (CMV) immediate early promoter
    992..1035    +  intron         CMV intron (fragment): modified intron A from human cytomegalovirus
   1087..1105    +  promoter       SP6 promoter: promoter for bacteriophage SP6 RNA polymerase
   1109..1146    +  CDS            IgH signal sequence (fragment): signal sequence from the mouse immunoglobulin heavy chain variable region
   1184..2695    +  CDS            Tgfbr1: TGFR1_RAT - Experimental evidence at protein level: Swiss-Prot protein existence level 1. Transmembrane serine/threonine kinase forming with the TGF- beta type II serine/threonine kinase receptor, TGFBR2, the non- promiscuous receptor for the TGF-beta cytokines TGFB1, TGFB2 and TGFB3. Transduces the TGFB1, TGFB2 and TGFB3 signal from the cell surface to the cytoplasm and is thus regulating a plethora of physiological and pathological processes including cell cycle arrest in epithelial and hematopoietic cells, control of mesenchymal cell proliferation and differentiation, wound healing, extrace
   2708..2728    +  CDS            FLAG (fragment): FLAG® epitope tag, followed by an enterokinase cleavage site
   2753..2887    +  polyA_signal   SV40 poly(A) signal: SV40 polyadenylation signal
   2956..3313    +  promoter       SV40 promoter: SV40 enhancer and early promoter
   3332..3486    +  CDS            lacZα (fragment): LacZα fragment of β-galactosidase; lacZ fragment
   3492..3543    -  misc_feature   bom (fragment): basis of mobility region from pBR322
   3562..3942    +  rep_origin     M13 ori (sequence partly withheld): M13 bacteriophage origin of replication; arrow indicates direction of (+) strand synthesis
   4018..4067    -  misc_feature   bom (fragment): basis of mobility region from pBR322
   4169..4204    -  CDS            rop (fragment): Rop protein, which maintains plasmids at low copy number; rop
   4299..4403    +  promoter       AmpR promoter: bla
   4404..5264    +  CDS            AmpR: β-lactamase; bla; confers resistance to ampicillin, carbenicillin, and related antibiotics
   5435..6023    +  rep_origin     ori: high-copy-number ColE1/pMB1/pBR322/pUC origin of replication
>Addgene plasmid #14831 | pRK5 TGF beta type I receptor Flag | addgene full sequence | sequence record 199725 | Addgene NGS Result
GTCAGTGAGCGAGGAAGCGGAAGAGCGCCCAATACGCAAACCGCCTCTCCCCGCGCGTTGGCCGATTCAT
TAATGCAGCTGGCACGACAGGTTTCCCGACTGGAAAGCGGGCAGTGAGCGCAACGCAATTAATGTGAGTT
AGCTCACTCATTAGGCACCCCAGGCTTTACACTTTATGCTTCCGGCTCGTATGTTGTGTGGAATTGTGAG
CGGATAACAATTTCACACAGGAAACAGCTATGACATGATTACGAATTAATTCGAGCTCGCCCGACATTGA
TTATTGACTAGTTATTAATAGTAATCAATTACGGGGTCATTAGTTCATAGCCCATATATGGAGTTCCGCG
TTACATAACTTACGGTAAATGGCCCGCCTGGCTGACCGCCCAACGACCCCCGCCCATTGACGTCAATAAT
GACGTATGTTCCCATAGTAACGCCAATAGGGACTTTCCATTGACGTCAATGGGTGGAGTATTTACGGTAA
ACTGCCCACTTGGCAGTACATCAAGTGTATCATATGCCAAGTACGCCCCCTATTGACGTCAATGACGGTA
AATGGCCCGCCTGGCATTATGCCCAGTACATGACCTTATGGGACTTTCCTACTTGGCAGTACATCTACGT
ATTAGTCATCGCTATTACCATGGTGATGCGGTTTTGGCAGTACATCAATGGGCGTGGATAGCGGTTTGAC
TCACGGGGATTTCCAAGTCTCCACCCCATTGACGTCAATGGGAGTTTGTTTTGGCACCAAAATCAACGGG
ACTTTCCAAAATGTCGTAACAACTCCGCCCCATTGACGCAAATGGGCGGTAGGCGTGTACGGTGGGAGGT
CTATATAAGCAGAGCTCGTTTAGTGAACCGTCAGATCGCCTGGAGACGCCATCCACGCTGTTTTGACCTC
CATAGAAGACACCGGGACCGATCCAGCCTCCGCGGCCGGGAACGGTGCATTGGAACGCGGATTCCCCGTG
CCAAGAGTGACGTAAGTACCGCCTATAGAGTCTATAGGCCCACCCCCTTGGCTTCGTTAGAACGCGGCTA
CAATTAATACATAACCTTATGTATCATACACATACGATTTAGGTGACACTATAGAATAACATCCACTTTG
CCTTTCTCTCCACAGGTGTCCACTCCCAGGTCCAACTGCACCTCGGTTCTATCGATTGAATTCATGGAGG
CAGCATCGGCTGCTTTGCGTCGCTGCCTGCTTCTCATCGTGTTGGTGGCGGCGGCGACGCTGCTCCCGGG
GGCGAAGGCATTACAGTGTTTCTGCCACCTCTGTACAAAGGACAATTTTACTTGTGAGACAGATGGTCTC
TGCTTTGTCTCAGTCACCGAGACCACAGACAAAGTTATACACAATAGCATGTGTATAGCTGAAATCGACC
TAATTCCCCGAGACAGGCCATTTGTTTGTGCACCATCTTCAAAAACAGGGGCAGTTACGTATTGCTGCAA
TCAGGATCACTGCAATAAAATAGAACTCCCAACTACAGGACCTTTTTCAGAAAAGCAGTCAGCTGGCCTC
GGTCCTGTGGAGCTGGCAGCTGTCATTGCTGGTCCAGTCTGCTTCGTCTGCATTGCACTTATGCTGATGG
TCTATATCTGCCACAACGGATCTATGCGCACTGTCATTCACCACCGCGTGCCAAATGAAGAGGATCCCTC
ACTAGATCGCCCTTTCATTTCAGAGGGCACCACCTTAAAAGATTTAATTTATGATATGACAACATCAGGG
TCTGGATCAGGTTTACCACTGCTTGTTCAAAGAACAATTGCAAGGACCATTGTGCTACAAGAAAGCATCG
GCAAAGGTCGGTTTGGAGAAGTTTGGCGAGGCAAATGGCGGGGAGAAGAAGTTGCCGTGAAGATATTCTC
TTCTAGAGAAGAACGTTCATGGTTCCGAGAGGCAGAGATTTATCAGACTGTAATGTTACGCCATGAAAAT
ATCCTGGGGTTTATAGCAGCAGACAACAAAGACAATGGTACATGGACTCAGCTGTGGTTGGTGTCGGATT
ATCATGAGCATGGATCCCTTTTCGATTACTTGAATAGATACACTGTTACTGTGGAAGGAATGATCAAACT
CGCTCTGTCCACGGCAAGTGGTCTTGCCCATCTTCACATGGAGATTGTTGGTACCCAAGGAAAACCAGCT
ATTGCCCATAGAGATTTGAAATCAAAGAATATCTTGGTGAAGAAAAATGGAACCTGTTGTATTGCAGATT
TGGGACTTGCTGTGAGACATGATTCTGCCACAGATACAATTGATATTGCTCCAAACCACAGAGTAGGCAC
TAAAAGGTATATGGCCCCTGAAGTTCTAGATGATTCCATAAATATGAAACATTTTGAATCCTTCAAACGT
GCTGACATCTATGCAATGGGCTTAGTATTCTGGGAAATCGCTCGACGCTGTTCCATTGGCGGAATCCACG
AAGACTACCAGTTGCCTTACTATGATCTTGTACCTTCTGATCCATCCGTTGAAGAAATGAGAAAAGTAGT
TTGTGAACAGAAGTTAAGGCCAAATATTCCCAACAGATGGCAGAGCTGTGAGGCCTTGAGAGTGATGGCC
AAAATTATGAGAGAATGTTGGTATGCCAATGGAGCAGCTAGGCTGACAGCTTTGCGAATTAAAAAAACAT
TGTCACAGCTCAGCCAACAGGAAGGCATCAAAATGGTCGACATGGACTACAAGGACGACGACGACAAGTG
ATAAGCTTGGCCGCCATGGCCCAACTTGTTTATTGCAGCTTATAATGGTTACAAATAAAGCAATAGCATC
ACAAATTTCACAAATAAAGCATTTTTTTCACTGCATTCTAGTTGTGGTTTGTCCAAACTCATCAATGTAT
CTTATCATGTCTGGATCGGGAATTAATTCGGCGCAGCACCATGGCCTGAAATAACCTCTGAAAGAGGAAC
TTGGTTAGGTACCTTCTGAGGCGGAAAGAACCAGCTGTGGAATGTGTGTCAGTTAGGGTGTGGAAAGTCC
CCAGGCTCCCCAGCAGGCAGAAGTATGCAAAGCATGCATCTCAATTAGTCAGCAACCAGGTGTGGAAAGT
CCCCAGGCTCCCCAGCAGGCAGAAGTATGCAAAGCATGCATCTCAATTAGTCAGCAACCATAGTCCCGCC
CCTAACTCCGCCCATCCCGCCCCTAACTCCGCCCAGTTCCGCCCATTCTCCGCCCCATGGCTGACTAATT
TTTTTTATTTATGCAGAGGCCGAGGCCGCCTCGGCCTCTGAGCTATTCCAGAAGTAGTGAGGAGGCTTTT
TTGGAGGCCTAGGCTTTTGCAAAAAGCTGTTAACAGCTTGGCACTGGCCGTCGTTTTACAACGTCGTGAC
TGGGAAAACCCTGGCGTTACCCAACTTAATCGCCTTGCAGCACATCCCCCTTTCGCCAGCTGGCGTAATA
GCGAAGAGGCCCGCACCGATCGCCCTTCCCAACAGTTGCGCAGCCTGAATGGCGAATGGCGCCTGATGCG
GTATTTTCTCCTTACGCATCTGTGCGGTATTTCACACCGCATA
[142 nt withheld, positions 3544-3685]
C
[141 nt withheld, positions 3687-3827]
CCTTTGACGTTGGAGTCCACGTTCTTT
[37 nt withheld, positions 3855-3891]
ACCCTATCTCGGGCTATTCTTTTGATTTATAAGGGATTTTGCCGATTTCGGCCTATTGGTTAAAAAATGA
GCTGATTTAACAAAAATTTAACGCGAATTTTAACAAAATATTAACGTTTACAATTTTATGGTGCACTCTC
AGTACAATCTGCTCTGATGCCGCATAGTTAAGCCAGCCCCGACACCCGCCAACACCCGCTGACGCGCCCT
GACGGGCTTGTCTGCTCCCGGCATCCGCTTACAGACAAGCTGTGACCGTCTCCGGGAGCTGCATGTGTCA
GAGGTTTTCACCGTCATCACCGAAACGCGCGAGACGAAAGGGCCTCGTGATACGCCTATTTTTATAGGTT
AATGTCATGATAATAATGGTTTCTTAGACGTCAGGTGGCACTTTTCGGGGAAATGTGCGCGGAACCCCTA
TTTGTTTATTTTTCTAAATACATTCAAATATGTATCCGCTCATGAGACAATAACCCTGATAAATGCTTCA
ATAATATTGAAAAAGGAAGAGTATGAGTATTCAACATTTCCGTGTCGCCCTTATTCCCTTTTTTGCGGCA
TTTTGCCTTCCTGTTTTTGCTCACCCAGAAACGCTGGTGAAAGTAAAAGATGCTGAAGATCAGTTGGGTG
CACGAGTGGGTTACATCGAACTGGATCTCAACAGCGGTAAGATCCTTGAGAGTTTTCGCCCCGAAGAACG
TTTTCCAATGATGAGCACTTTTAAAGTTCTGCTATGTGGCGCGGTATTATCCCGTATTGACGCCGGGCAA
GAGCAACTCGGTCGCCGCATACACTATTCTCAGAATGACTTGGTTGAGTACTCACCAGTCACAGAAAAGC
ATCTTACGGATGGCATGACAGTAAGAGAATTATGCAGTGCTGCCATAACCATGAGTGATAACACTGCGGC
CAACTTACTTCTGACAACGATCGGAGGACCGAAGGAGCTAACCGCTTTTTTGCACAACATGGGGGATCAT
GTAACTCGCCTTGATCGTTGGGAACCGGAGCTGAATGAAGCCATACCAAACGACGAGCGTGACACCACGA
TGCCTGTAGCAATGGCAACAACGTTGCGCAAACTATTAACTGGCGAACTACTTACTCTAGCTTCCCGGCA
ACAATTAATAGACTGGATGGAGGCGGATAAAGTTGCAGGACCACTTCTGCGCTCGGCCCTTCCGGCTGGC
TGGTTTATTGCTGATAAATCTGGAGCCGGTGAGCGTGGGTCTCGCGGTATCATTGCAGCACTGGGGCCAG
ATGGTAAGCCCTCCCGTATCGTAGTTATCTACACGACGGGGAGTCAGGCAACTATGGATGAACGAAATAG
ACAGATCGCTGAGATAGGTGCCTCACTGATTAAGCATTGGTAACTGTCAGACCAAGTTTACTCATATATA
CTTTAGATTGATTTAAAACTTCATTTTTAATTTAAAAGGATCTAGGTGAAGATCCTTTTTGATAATCTCA
TGACCAAAATCCCTTAACGTGAGTTTTCGTTCCACTGAGCGTCAGACCCCGTAGAAAAGATCAAAGGATC
TTCTTGAGATCCTTTTTTTCTGCGCGTAATCTGCTGCTTGCAAACAAAAAAACCACCGCTACCAGCGGTG
GTTTGTTTGCCGGATCAAGAGCTACCAACTCTTTTTCCGAAGGTAACTGGCTTCAGCAGAGCGCAGATAC
CAAATACTGTTCTTCTAGTGTAGCCGTAGTTAGGCCACCACTTCAAGAACTCTGTAGCACCGCCTACATA
CCTCGCTCTGCTAATCCTGTTACCAGTGGCTGCTGCCAGTGGCGATAAGTCGTGTCTTACCGGGTTGGAC
TCAAGACGATAGTTACCGGATAAGGCGCAGCGGTCGGGCTGAACGGGGGGTTCGTGCACACAGCCCAGCT
TGGAGCGAACGACCTACACCGAACTGAGATACCTACAGCGTGAGCTATGAGAAAGCGCCACGCTTCCCGA
AGGGAGAAAGGCGGACAGGTATCCGGTAAGCGGCAGGGTCGGAACAGGAGAGCGCACGAGGGAGCTTCCA
GGGGGAAACGCCTGGTATCTTTATAGTCCTGTCGGGTTTCGCCACCTCTGACTTGAGCGTCGATTTTTGT
GATGCTCGTCAGGGGGGCGGAGCCTATGGAAAAACGCCAGCAACGCGGCCTTTTTACGGTTCCTGGCCTT
TTGCTGGCCTTTTGCTCACATGTTCTTTCCTGCGTTATCCCCTGATTCTGTGGATAACCGTATTACCGCC
TTTGAGTGAGCTGATACCGCTCGCCGCAGCCGAACGACCGAGCGCAGCGA
