>Addgene plasmid #14831 | pRK5 TGF beta type I receptor Flag | addgene partial sequence | sequence record 21394 | 14831 with SV40pA-R
AGCTGCATAACAGTTGGGCCATGGCGGCCAAGCTTATCACTTGTCGTCGTCGTCCTTGTAGTCCATGTCG
ACCATTTTGATGCCTTCCTGTTGGCTGAGCTGTGACAATGTTTTTTTAATTCGCAAAGCTGTCAGCCTAG
CTGCTCCATTGGCATACCAACATTCTCTCATAATTTTGGCCATCACTCTCAAGGCCTCACAGCTCTGCCA
TCTGTTGGGAATATTTGGCCTTAACTTCTGTTCACAAACTACTTTTCTCATTTCTTCAACGGATGGATCA
GAAGGTACAAGATCATAGTAAGGCAACTGGTAGTCTTCGTGGATTCCGCCAATGGAACAGCGTCGAGCGA
TTTCCCAGAATACTAAGCCCATTGCATAGATGTCAGCACGTTTGAAGGATTCAAAATGTTTCATATTTAT
GGAATCATCTAGAACTTCAGGGGCCATATACCTTTTAGTGCCTACTCTGTGGTTTGGAGCAATATCAATT
GTATCTGTGGCAGAATCATGTCTCACAGCAAGTCCCAAATCTGCAATACAACAGGTTCCATTTTTCTTCA
CCAAGATATTCTTTGATTTCAAATCTCTATGGGCAATAGCTGGTTTTCCTTGGGTACCAACAATCTCCAT
GTGAAGATGGGCAAGACCACTTGCCGTGGACAGAGCGAGTTTGATCATTCCTTCCACAGTAACAGTGTAT
CTATTCAAGTAATCGAAAAGGGATCCATGCTCATGATAATCCGACACCAACCACAGCTGAGTCCATGTAC
CATTGTCTTTGTTGTCTGCTGCTATAAACCCCAGGATATTTTCATGGCGTAACATTACAGTCTGATAAAT
CTCTGCCTCTCGGAACCATGACCGTTCTTCTCTAGAAGAGAATATCTTCACGGCAACTTCTTCTCCCCGC
CATTTGCCTCGCCAAACTT
