>Addgene plasmid #14831 | pRK5 TGF beta type I receptor Flag | addgene partial sequence | sequence record 21395 | SP6 5'-ATTTAGGTGACACTATAG-3'
GTGTCCCTCCCAGGTCCACTGCACCTCGGTTCTATCGATTGAATTCATGGAGGCAGCATCGGCTGCTTTG
CGTCGCTGCCTGCTTCTCATCGTGTTGGTGGCGGCGGCGACGCTGCTCCCGGGGGCGAAGGCATTACAGT
GTTTCTGCCACCTCTGTACAAAGGACAATTTTACTTGTGAGACAGATGGTCTCTGCTTTGTCTCAGTCAC
CGAGACCACAGACAAAGTTATACACAATAGCATGTGTATAGCTGAAATCGACCTAATTCCCCGAGACAGG
CCATTTGTTTGTGCACCATCTTCAAAAACAGGGGCAGTTACGTATTGCTGCAATCAGGATCACTGCAATA
AAATAGAACTCCCAACTACAGGACCTTTTTCAGAAAAGCAGTCAGCTGGCCTCGGTCCTGTGGAGCTGGC
AGCTGTCATTGCTGGTCCAGTCTGCTTCGTCTGCATTGCACTTATGCTGATGGTCTATATCTGCCACAAC
GGATCTATGCGCACTGTCATTCACCACCGCGTGCCAAATGAAGAGGATCCCTCACTAGATCGCCCTTTCA
TTTCAGAGGGCACCACCTTAAAAGATTTAATTTATGATATGACAACATCAGGGTCTGGATCAGGTTTACC
ACTGCTTGTTCAAAGAACAATTGCAAGGACCATTGTGCTACAAGAAAGCATCGGC
